>Addgene plasmid #89633 | pcDNA3.1-dCas9-MQ1(WT)-EGFP | addgene full sequence | sequence record 181436 | Addgene NGS Result
GACGGATCGGGAGATCTCCCGATCCCCTATGGTGCACTCTCAGTACAATCTGCTCTGATGCCGCATAGTT
AAGCCAGTATCTGCTCCCTGCTTGTGTGTTGGAGGTCGCTGAGTAGTGCGCGAGCAAAATTTAAGCTACA
ACAAGGCAAGGCTTGACCGACAATTGCATGAAGAATCTGCTTAGGGTTAGGCGTTTTGCGCTGCTTCGCG
ATGTACGGGCCAGATATACGCGTTGACATTGATTATTGACTAGTTATTAATAGTAATCAATTACGGGGTC
ATTAGTTCATAGCCCATATATGGAGTTCCGCGTTACATAACTTACGGTAAATGGCCCGCCTGGCTGACCG
CCCAACGACCCCCGCCCATTGACGTCAATAATGACGTATGTTCCCATAGTAACGCCAATAGGGACTTTCC
ATTGACGTCAATGGGTGGAGTATTTACGGTAAACTGCCCACTTGGCAGTACATCAAGTGTATCATATGCC
AAGTACGCCCCCTATTGACGTCAATGACGGTAAATGGCCCGCCTGGCATTATGCCCAGTACATGACCTTA
TGGGACTTTCCTACTTGGCAGTACATCTACGTATTAGTCATCGCTATTACCATGGTGATGCGGTTTTGGC
AGTACATCAATGGGCGTGGATAGCGGTTTGACTCACGGGGATTTCCAAGTCTCCACCCCATTGACGTCAA
TGGGAGTTTGTTTTGGCACCAAAATCAACGGGACTTTCCAAAATGTCGTAACAACTCCGCCCCATTGACG
CAAATGGGCGGTAGGCGTGTACGGTGGGAGGTCTATATAAGCAGAGCTCTCTGGCTAACTAGAGAACCCA
CTGCTTACTGGCTTATCGAAATTAATACGACTCACTATAGGGAGACCCAAGCTGGCTAGTTAAGCTTGGT
ACCGAGCTCGGATCCACTAGTCCAGTGTGGTGGAATTCTGCAGATATCCAGCACAGTGGCGGCCGCTCGA
GTCTAGAGCCACCATGGACTACAAAGACCATGACGGTGATTATAAAGATCATGACATCGATTACAAGGAT
GACGATGACAAGATGGCCCCCAAGAAGAAGAGGAAGGTGGGCCGCGGAATGGACAAGAAGTACTCCATTG
GGCTCGCCATCGGCACAAACAGCGTCGGCTGGGCCGTCATTACGGACGAGTACAAGGTGCCGAGCAAAAA
ATTCAAAGTTCTGGGCAATACCGATCGCCACAGCATAAAGAAGAACCTCATTGGCGCCCTCCTGTTCGAC
TCCGGGGAAACCGCCGAAGCCACGCGGCTCAAAAGAACAGCACGGCGCAGATATACCCGCAGAAAGAATC
GGATCTGCTACCTGCAGGAGATCTTTAGTAATGAGATGGCTAAGGTGGATGACTCTTTCTTCCATAGGCT
GGAGGAGTCCTTTTTGGTGGAGGAGGATAAAAAGCACGAGCGCCACCCAATCTTTGGCAATATCGTGGAC
GAGGTGGCGTACCATGAAAAGTACCCAACCATATATCATCTGAGGAAGAAGCTTGTAGACAGTACTGATA
AGGCTGACTTGCGGTTGATCTATCTCGCGCTGGCGCATATGATCAAATTTCGGGGACACTTCCTCATCGA
GGGGGACCTGAACCCAGACAACAGCGATGTCGACAAACTCTTTATCCAACTGGTTCAGACTTACAATCAG
CTTTTCGAAGAGAACCCGATCAACGCATCCGGAGTTGACGCCAAAGCAATCCTGAGCGCTAGGCTGTCCA
AATCCCGGCGGCTCGAAAACCTCATCGCACAGCTCCCTGGGGAGAAGAAGAACGGCCTGTTTGGTAATCT
TATCGCCCTGTCACTCGGGCTGACCCCCAACTTTAAATCTAACTTCGACCTGGCCGAAGATGCCAAGCTT
CAACTGAGCAAAGACACCTACGATGATGATCTCGACAATCTGCTGGCCCAGATCGGCGACCAGTACGCAG
ACCTTTTTTTGGCGGCAAAGAACCTGTCAGACGCCATTCTGCTGAGTGATATTCTGCGAGTGAACACGGA
GATCACCAAAGCTCCGCTGAGCGCTAGTATGATCAAGCGCTATGATGAGCACCACCAAGACTTGACTTTG
CTGAAGGCCCTTGTCAGACAGCAACTGCCTGAGAAGTACAAGGAAATTTTCTTCGATCAGTCTAAAAATG
GCTACGCCGGATACATTGACGGCGGAGCAAGCCAGGAGGAATTTTACAAATTTATTAAGCCCATCTTGGA
AAAAATGGACGGCACCGAGGAGCTGCTGGTAAAGCTTAACAGAGAAGATCTGTTGCGCAAACAGCGCACT
TTCGACAATGGAAGCATCCCCCACCAGATTCACCTGGGCGAACTGCACGCTATCCTCAGGCGGCAAGAGG
ATTTCTACCCCTTTTTGAAAGATAACAGGGAAAAGATTGAGAAAATCCTCACATTTCGGATACCCTACTA
TGTAGGCCCCCTCGCCCGGGGAAATTCCAGATTCGCGTGGATGACTCGCAAATCAGAAGAGACCATCACT
CCCTGGAACTTCGAGGAAGTCGTGGATAAGGGGGCCTCTGCCCAGTCCTTCATCGAAAGGATGACTAACT
TTGATAAAAATCTGCCTAACGAAAAGGTGCTTCCTAAACACTCTCTGCTGTACGAGTACTTCACAGTTTA
TAACGAGCTCACCAAGGTCAAATACGTCACAGAAGGGATGAGAAAGCCAGCATTCCTGTCTGGAGAGCAG
AAGAAAGCTATCGTGGACCTCCTCTTCAAGACGAACCGGAAAGTTACCGTGAAACAGCTCAAAGAAGACT
ATTTCAAAAAGATTGAATGTTTCGACTCTGTTGAAATCAGCGGAGTGGAGGATCGCTTCAACGCATCCCT
GGGAACGTATCACGATCTCCTGAAAATCATTAAAGACAAGGACTTCCTGGACAATGAGGAGAACGAGGAC
ATTCTTGAGGACATTGTCCTCACCCTTACGTTGTTTGAAGATAGGGAGATGATTGAAGAACGCTTGAAAA
CTTACGCTCATCTCTTCGACGACAAAGTCATGAAACAGCTCAAGAGGCGCCGATATACAGGATGGGGGCG
GCTGTCAAGAAAACTGATCAATGGGATCCGAGACAAGCAGAGTGGAAAGACAATCCTGGATTTTCTTAAG
TCCGATGGATTTGCCAACCGGAACTTCATGCAGTTGATCCATGATGACTCTCTCACCTTTAAGGAGGACA
TCCAGAAAGCACAAGTTTCTGGCCAGGGGGACAGTCTTCACGAGCACATCGCTAATCTTGCAGGTAGCCC
AGCTATCAAAAAGGGAATACTGCAGACCGTTAAGGTCGTGGATGAACTCGTCAAAGTAATGGGAAGGCAT
AAGCCCGAGAATATCGTTATCGAGATGGCCCGAGAGAACCAAACTACCCAGAAGGGACAGAAGAACAGTA
GGGAAAGGATGAAGAGGATTGAAGAGGGTATAAAAGAACTGGGGTCCCAAATCCTTAAGGAACACCCAGT
TGAAAACACCCAGCTTCAGAATGAGAAGCTCTACCTGTACTACCTGCAGAACGGCAGGGACATGTACGTG
GATCAGGAACTGGACATCAATCGGCTCTCCGACTACGACGTGGATGCCATCGTGCCCCAGTCTTTTCTCA
AAGATGATTCTATTGATAATAAAGTGTTGACAAGATCCGATAAAAATAGAGGGAAGAGTGATAACGTCCC
CTCAGAAGAAGTTGTCAAGAAAATGAAAAATTATTGGCGGCAGCTGCTGAACGCCAAACTGATCACACAA
CGGAAGTTCGATAATCTGACTAAGGCTGAACGAGGTGGCCTGTCTGAGTTGGATAAAGCCGGCTTCATCA
AAAGGCAGCTTGTTGAGACACGCCAGATCACCAAGCACGTGGCCCAAATTCTCGATTCACGCATGAACAC
CAAGTACGATGAAAATGACAAACTGATTCGAGAGGTGAAAGTTATTACTCTGAAGTCTAAGCTGGTCTCA
GATTTCAGAAAGGACTTTCAGTTTTATAAGGTGAGAGAGATCAACAATTACCACCATGCGCATGATGCCT
ACCTGAATGCAGTGGTAGGCACTGCACTTATCAAAAAATATCCCAAGCTTGAATCTGAATTTGTTTACGG
AGACTATAAAGTGTACGATGTTAGGAAAATGATCGCAAAGTCTGAGCAGGAAATAGGCAAGGCCACCGCT
AAGTACTTCTTTTACAGCAATATTATGAATTTTTTCAAGACCGAGATTACACTGGCCAATGGAGAGATTC
GGAAGCGACCACTTATCGAAACAAACGGAGAAACAGGAGAAATCGTGTGGGACAAGGGTAGGGATTTCGC
GACAGTCCGGAAGGTCCTGTCCATGCCGCAGGTGAACATCGTTAAAAAGACCGAAGTACAGACCGGAGGC
TTCTCCAAGGAAAGTATCCTCCCGAAAAGGAACAGCGACAAGCTGATCGCACGCAAAAAAGATTGGGACC
CCAAGAAATACGGCGGATTCGATTCTCCTACAGTCGCTTACAGTGTACTGGTTGTGGCCAAAGTGGAGAA
AGGGAAGTCTAAAAAACTCAAAAGCGTCAAGGAACTGCTGGGCATCACAATCATGGAGCGATCAAGCTTC
GAAAAAAACCCCATCGACTTTCTCGAGGCGAAAGGATATAAAGAGGTCAAAAAAGACCTCATCATTAAGC
TTCCCAAGTACTCTCTCTTTGAGCTTGAAAACGGCCGGAAACGAATGCTCGCTAGTGCGGGCGAGCTGCA
GAAAGGTAACGAGCTGGCACTGCCCTCTAAATACGTTAATTTCTTGTATCTGGCCAGCCACTATGAAAAG
CTCAAAGGGTCTCCCGAAGATAATGAGCAGAAGCAGCTGTTCGTGGAACAACACAAACACTACCTTGATG
AGATCATCGAGCAAATAAGCGAATTCTCCAAAAGAGTGATCCTCGCCGACGCTAACCTCGATAAGGTGCT
TTCTGCTTACAATAAGCACAGGGATAAGCCCATCAGGGAGCAGGCAGAAAACATTATCCACTTGTTTACT
CTGACCAACTTGGGCGCGCCTGCAGCCTTCAAGTACTTCGACACCACCATAGACAGAAAGCGGTACACCT
CTACAAAGGAGGTCCTGGACGCCACACTGATTCATCAGTCAATTACGGGGCTCTATGAAACAAGAATCGA
CCTCTCTCAGCTCGGTGGAGACAGCAGGGCTGACCCCAAGAAGAAGAGGAAGGTGGCTAGGGACAGCAAA
GTGGAGAACAAAACAAAGAAGCTGAGAGTGTTCGAAGCCTTCGCCGGCATTGGCGCCCAGAGAAAGGCCC
TGGAGAAAGTGAGGAAGGACGAGTACGAGATCGTGGGACTGGCCGAGTGGTATGTGCCCGCCATCGTCAT
GTACCAGGCCATCCATAACAACTTCCACACCAAGCTCGAGTACAAGTCCGTCAGCAGAGAGGAGATGATC
GACTACCTCGAGAACAAGACCCTGTCCTGGAACAGCAAGAACCCCGTCAGCAACGGATACTGGAAGAGGA
AGAAGGATGACGAGCTGAAGATCATCTACAACGCCATCAAGCTGTCCGAAAAGGAGGGCAACATTTTCGA
CATCAGGGACCTCTACAAGAGGACACTGAAGAACATCGACCTGCTCACCTACAGCTTCCCTTGCCAGGAC
CTGAGCCAGCAAGGCATCCAGAAGGGCATGAAGAGGGGAAGCGGCACCAGATCCGGCCTGCTCTGGGAGA
TCGAAAGAGCCCTGGACTCCACCGAGAAGAACGACCTGCCTAAGTACCTCCTCATGGAGAACGTGGGAGC
CCTGCTGCACAAGAAGAACGAGGAGGAGCTGAACCAATGGAAGCAGAAGCTGGAGAGCCTGGGCTACCAG
AACAGCATCGAAGTCCTCAATGCTGCCGATTTCGGATCCAGCCAGGCCAGGAGGAGAGTGTTCATGATCT
CCACCCTCAATGAGTTCGTGGAACTGCCTAAGGGCGACAAGAAGCCCAAGAGCATCAAAAAGGTGCTGAA
CAAGATCGTGAGCGAGAAGGACATCCTCAACAACCTGCTGAAATACAACCTCACCGAATTCAAGAAGACC
AAGTCCAACATCAACAAGGCCAGCCTGATCGGCTACTCCAAGTTCAACTCCGAGGGCTATGTGTACGACC
CCGAGTTCACAGGCCCCACACTGACAGCTAGCGGCGCCAACTCCAGGATCAAGATCAAGGACGGCAGCAA
CATCAGGAAGATGAACAGCGACGAGACCTTCCTGTACATCGGCTTTGACAGCCAGGACGGCAAGAGAGTG
AACGAAATCGAGTTCCTGACCGAGAACCAGAAGATCTTCGTGTGTGGCAACAGCATCAGCGTGGAGGTGC
TGGAGGCCATCATTGACAAGATCGGCGGCCCTAGCGAGGGCAGAGGAAGTCTTCTAACATGCGGTGACGT
GGAGGAGAATCCCGGCCCTGGTACCGTGAGCAAGGGCGAGGAGCTGTTCACCGGGGTGGTGCCCATCCTG
GTCGAGCTGGACGGCGACGTAAACGGCCACAAGTTCAGCGTGTCCGGCGAGGGCGAGGGCGATGCCACCT
ACGGCAAGCTGACCCTGAAGTTCATCTGCACCACCGGCAAGCTGCCCGTGCCCTGGCCCACCCTCGTGAC
CACCCTGACCTACGGCGTGCAGTGCTTCAGCCGCTACCCCGACCACATGAAGCAGCACGACTTCTTCAAG
TCCGCCATGCCCGAAGGCTACGTCCAGGAGCGCACCATCTTCTTCAAGGACGACGGCAACTACAAGACCC
GCGCCGAGGTGAAGTTCGAGGGCGACACCCTGGTGAACCGCATCGAGCTGAAGGGCATCGACTTCAAGGA
GGACGGCAACATCCTGGGGCACAAGCTGGAGTACAACTACAACAGCCACAACGTCTATATCATGGCCGAC
AAGCAGAAGAACGGCATCAAGGTGAACTTCAAGATCCGCCACAACATCGAGGACGGCAGCGTGCAGCTCG
CCGACCACTACCAGCAGAACACCCCCATCGGCGACGGCCCCGTGCTGCTGCCCGACAACCACTACCTGAG
CACCCAGTCCGCCCTGAGCAAAGACCCCAACGAGAAGCGCGATCACATGGTCCTGCTGGAGTTCGTGACC
GCCGCCGGGATCACTCTCGGCATGGACGAGCTGTACAAGACCGGTCATCATCACCATCACCATTGAGTTT
AAACCCGCTGATCAGCCTCGACTGTGCCTTCTAGTTGCCAGCCATCTGTTGTTTGCCCCTCCCCCGTGCC
TTCCTTGACCCTGGAAGGTGCCACTCCCACTGTCCTTTCCTAATAAAATGAGGAAATTGCATCGCATTGT
CTGAGTAGGTGTCATTCTATTCTGGGGGGTGGGGTGGGGCAGGACAGCAAGGGGGAGGATTGGGAAGACA
ATAGCAGGCATGCTGGGGATGCGGTGGGCTCTATGGCTTCTGAGGCGGAAAGAACCAGCTGGGGCTCTAG
GGGGTATCCCC
[124 nt withheld, positions 7502-7625]
C
[91 nt withheld, positions 7627-7717]
A
[49 nt withheld, positions 7719-7767]
CCTTTGACGTTGGAGTCCACGTTCTTT
[37 nt withheld, positions 7795-7831]
ACCCTATCTCGGTCTATTCTTTTGATTTATAAGGGATTTTGCCGATTTCGGCCTATTGGTTAAAAAATGA
GCTGATTTAACAAAAATTTAACGCGAATTAATTCTGTGGAATGTGTGTCAGTTAGGGTGTGGAAAGTCCC
CAGGCTCCCCAGCAGGCAGAAGTATGCAAAGCATGCATCTCAATTAGTCAGCAACCAGGTGTGGAAAGTC
CCCAGGCTCCCCAGCAGGCAGAAGTATGCAAAGCATGCATCTCAATTAGTCAGCAACCATAGTCCCGCCC
CTAACTCCGCCCATCCCGCCCCTAACTCCGCCCAGTTCCGCCCATTCTCCGCCCCATGGCTGACTAATTT
TTTTTATTTATGCAGAGGCCGAGGCCGCCTCTGCCTCTGAGCTATTCCAGAAGTAGTGAGGAGGCTTTTT
TGGAGGCCTAGGCTTTTGCAAAAAGCTCCCGGGAGCTTGTATATCCATTTTCGGATCTGATCAAGAGACA
GGATGAGGATCGTTTCGCATGATTGAACAAGATGGATTGCACGCAGGTTCTCCGGCCGCTTGGGTGGAGA
GGCTATTCGGCTATGACTGGGCACAACAGACAATCGGCTGCTCTGATGCCGCCGTGTTCCGGCTGTCAGC
GCAGGGGCGCCCGGTTCTTTTTGTCAAGACCGACCTGTCCGGTGCCCTGAATGAACTGCAGGACGAGGCA
GCGCGGCTATCGTGGCTGGCCACGACGGGCGTTCCTTGCGCAGCTGTGCTCGACGTTGTCACTGAAGCGG
GAAGGGACTGGCTGCTATTGGGCGAAGTGCCGGGGCAGGATCTCCTGTCATCTCACCTTGCTCCTGCCGA
GAAAGTATCCATCATGGCTGATGCAATGCGGCGGCTGCATACGCTTGATCCGGCTACCTGCCCATTCGAC
CACCAAGCGAAACATCGCATCGAGCGAGCACGTACTCGGATGGAAGCCGGTCTTGTCGATCAGGATGATC
TGGACGAAGAGCATCAGGGGCTCGCGCCAGCCGAACTGTTCGCCAGGCTCAAGGCGCGCATGCCCGACGG
CGAGGATCTCGTCGTGACCCATGGCGATGCCTGCTTGCCGAATATCATGGTGGAAAATGGCCGCTTTTCT
GGATTCATCGACTGTGGCCGGCTGGGTGTGGCGGACCGCTATCAGGACATAGCGTTGGCTACCCGTGATA
TTGCTGAAGAGCTTGGCGGCGAATGGGCTGACCGCTTCCTCGTGCTTTACGGTATCGCCGCTCCCGATTC
GCAGCGCATCGCCTTCTATCGCCTTCTTGACGAGTTCTTCTGAGCGGGACTCTGGGGTTCGCGAAATGAC
CGACCAAGCGACGCCCAACCTGCCATCACGAGATTTCGATTCCACCGCCGCCTTCTATGAAAGGTTGGGC
TTCGGAATCGTTTTCCGGGACGCCGGCTGGATGATCCTCCAGCGCGGGGATCTCATGCTGGAGTTCTTCG
CCCACCCCAACTTGTTTATTGCAGCTTATAATGGTTACAAATAAAGCAATAGCATCACAAATTTCACAAA
TAAAGCATTTTTTTCACTGCATTCTAGTTGTGGTTTGTCCAAACTCATCAATGTATCTTATCATGTCTGT
ATACCGTCGACCTCTAGCTAGAGCTTGGCGTAATCATGGTCATAGCTGTTTCCTGTGTGAAATTGTTATC
CGCTCACAATTCCACACAACATACGAGCCGGAAGCATAAAGTGTAAAGCCTGGGGTGCCTAATGAGTGAG
CTAACTCACATTAATTGCGTTGCGCTCACTGCCCGCTTTCCAGTCGGGAAACCTGTCGTGCCAGCTGCAT
TAATGAATCGGCCAACGCGCGGGGAGAGGCGGTTTGCGTATTGGGCGCTCTTCCGCTTCCTCGCTCACTG
ACTCGCTGCGCTCGGTCGTTCGGCTGCGGCGAGCGGTATCAGCTCACTCAAAGGCGGTAATACGGTTATC
CACAGAATCAGGGGATAACGCAGGAAAGAACATGTGAGCAAAAGGCCAGCAAAAGGCCAGGAACCGTAAA
AAGGCCGCGTTGCTGGCGTTTTTCCATAGGCTCCGCCCCCCTGACGAGCATCACAAAAATCGACGCTCAA
GTCAGAGGTGGCGAAACCCGACAGGACTATAAAGATACCAGGCGTTTCCCCCTGGAAGCTCCCTCGTGCG
CTCTCCTGTTCCGACCCTGCCGCTTACCGGATACCTGTCCGCCTTTCTCCCTTCGGGAAGCGTGGCGCTT
TCTCATAGCTCACGCTGTAGGTATCTCAGTTCGGTGTAGGTCGTTCGCTCCAAGCTGGGCTGTGTGCACG
AACCCCCCGTTCAGCCCGACCGCTGCGCCTTATCCGGTAACTATCGTCTTGAGTCCAACCCGGTAAGACA
CGACTTATCGCCACTGGCAGCAGCCACTGGTAACAGGATTAGCAGAGCGAGGTATGTAGGCGGTGCTACA
GAGTTCTTGAAGTGGTGGCCTAACTACGGCTACACTAGAAGAACAGTATTTGGTATCTGCGCTCTGCTGA
AGCCAGTTACCTTCGGAAAAAGAGTTGGTAGCTCTTGATCCGGCAAACAAACCACCGCTGGTAGCGGTGG
TTTTTTTGTTTGCAAGCAGCAGATTACGCGCAGAAAAAAAGGATCTCAAGAAGATCCTTTGATCTTTTCT
ACGGGGTCTGACGCTCAGTGGAACGAAAACTCACGTTAAGGGATTTTGGTCATGAGATTATCAAAAAGGA
TCTTCACCTAGATCCTTTTAAATTAAAAATGAAGTTTTAAATCAATCTAAAGTATATATGAGTAAACTTG
GTCTGACAGTTACCAATGCTTAATCAGTGAGGCACCTATCTCAGCGATCTGTCTATTTCGTTCATCCATA
GTTGCCTGACTCCCCGTCGTGTAGATAACTACGATACGGGAGGGCTTACCATCTGGCCCCAGTGCTGCAA
TGATACCGCGAGACCCACGCTCACCGGCTCCAGATTTATCAGCAATAAACCAGCCAGCCGGAAGGGCCGA
GCGCAGAAGTGGTCCTGCAACTTTATCCGCCTCCATCCAGTCTATTAATTGTTGCCGGGAAGCTAGAGTA
AGTAGTTCGCCAGTTAATAGTTTGCGCAACGTTGTTGCCATTGCTACAGGCATCGTGGTGTCACGCTCGT
CGTTTGGTATGGCTTCATTCAGCTCCGGTTCCCAACGATCAAGGCGAGTTACATGATCCCCCATGTTGTG
CAAAAAAGCGGTTAGCTCCTTCGGTCCTCCGATCGTTGTCAGAAGTAAGTTGGCCGCAGTGTTATCACTC
ATGGTTATGGCAGCACTGCATAATTCTCTTACTGTCATGCCATCCGTAAGATGCTTTTCTGTGACTGGTG
AGTACTCAACCAAGTCATTCTGAGAATAGTGTATGCGGCGACCGAGTTGCTCTTGCCCGGCGTCAATACG
GGATAATACCGCGCCACATAGCAGAACTTTAAAAGTGCTCATCATTGGAAAACGTTCTTCGGGGCGAAAA
CTCTCAAGGATCTTACCGCTGTTGAGATCCAGTTCGATGTAACCCACTCGTGCACCCAACTGATCTTCAG
CATCTTTTACTTTCACCAGCGTTTCTGGGTGAGCAAAAACAGGAAGGCAAAATGCCGCAAAAAAGGGAAT
AAGGGCGACACGGAAATGTTGAATACTCATACTCTTCCTTTTTCAATATTATTGAAGCATTTATCAGGGT
TATTGTCTCATGAGCGGATACATATTTGAATGTATTTAGAAAAATAAACAAATAGGGGTTCCGCGCACAT
TTCCCCGAAAAGTGCCACCTGACGTC
Features (pLannotate 1.2.2; 23 found; start..end, strand, type, name):
     28..80      -  misc_feature   bom (fragment): basis of mobility region from pBR322
    235..614     +  enhancer       CMV enhancer: human cytomegalovirus immediate early enhancer
    615..818     +  promoter       CMV promoter: human cytomegalovirus (CMV) immediate early promoter
    814..847     +  LTR            5' LTR (truncated) (fragment): truncated 5' long terminal repeat (LTR) from HIV-1
    863..881     +  promoter       T7 promoter: promoter for bacteriophage T7 RNA polymerase
    997..1062    +  CDS            3xFLAG: three tandem FLAG® epitope tags, followed by an enterokinase cleavage site
   1099..5202    +  CDS            Cas9: Cas9 (Csn1) endonuclease from the Streptococcus pyogenes Type II CRISPR/Cas system generates RNA-guided double strand breaks in DNA
   5245..6399    +  CDS            sssIM: MTSI_SPISQ - Also known as mssSI. Protein inferred from homology: Swiss-Prot protein existence level 3. This de-novo methylase methylates completely and exclusively CG residues in Spiroplasma strain MQ-1 DNA. From Spiroplasma monobiae (strain ATCC 33825 / MQ-1).
   6466..7179    +  CDS            EGFP: EGFP is a basic (constitutively fluorescent) green fluorescent protein published in 1996, derived from Aequorea victoria. It is reported to be a rapidly-maturing weak dimer with moderate acid sensitivity.
   7232..7456    +  polyA_signal   bGH poly(A) signal: bovine growth hormone polyadenylation signal
   7460..7481    +  promoter       SV40 promoter (fragment): SV40 enhancer and early promoter
   7502..7930    +  rep_origin     f1 ori (sequence partly withheld): f1 bacteriophage origin of replication; arrow indicates direction of (+) strand synthesis
   7944..8273    +  promoter       SV40 promoter: SV40 enhancer and early promoter
   8340..9131    +  CDS            neo: KKA2_KLEPN - Also known as kan, nptII. Experimental evidence at protein level: Swiss-Prot protein existence level 1. Resistance to kanamycin, neomycin, paromomycin, ribostamycin, butirosin and gentamicin B. From Klebsiella pneumoniae.
   9157..9315    +  CDS            ble (fragment): BLE_KLEPN - Experimental evidence at protein level: Swiss-Prot protein existence level 1. Binding protein with a strong affinity to the bleomycin family of antibiotics. Binds to CL990; an antimitotic-antibiotic compound. From Klebsiella pneumoniae.
   9310..9431    +  polyA_signal   SV40 poly(A) signal: SV40 polyadenylation signal
   9502..9524    -  protein_bind   lac operator (fragment): The lac repressor binds to the lac operator to inhibit transcription in E. coli. This inhibition can be relieved by adding lactose or isopropyl-β-D-thiogalactopyranoside (IPTG). lac repressor encoded by lacI
   9528..9558    -  promoter       lac promoter: promoter for the E. coli lac operon
   9573..9594    -  protein_bind   CAP binding site: CAP binding activates transcription in the presence of cAMP. E. coli catabolite activator protein
   9607..9699    -  CDS            lacI (fragment): lac repressor; lacI; The lac repressor binds to the lac operator to inhibit transcription in E. coli. This inhibition can be relieved by adding lactose or isopropyl-β-D-thiogalactopyranoside (IPTG).
   9882..10470   -  rep_origin     ori: high-copy-number ColE1/pMB1/pBR322/pUC origin of replication
  10641..11501   -  CDS            AmpR: β-lactamase; bla; confers resistance to ampicillin, carbenicillin, and related antibiotics
  11502..11606   -  promoter       AmpR promoter: bla
