[The description below was written by a language model from this plasmid's Addgene catalogue record and pLannotate feature annotations shown in this document.]
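Description:
pcDNA3.1-dCas9-MQ1(WT)-EGFP is an 11.6 kb mammalian expression and CRISPR plasmid built on the pcDNA3.1 backbone and intended for targeted CpG methylation. It is propagated in E. coli through a high-copy ColE1/pUC-type origin with ampicillin selection (AmpR under its own bla promoter), and it also carries an f1 phage origin. For mammalian cells, an SV40 early promoter drives the neomycin phosphotransferase gene followed by an SV40 poly(A) signal, allowing G418 selection, while EGFP is listed as a second, fluorescence-based marker.

The payload is a single transcription unit driven by the CMV immediate-early enhancer and promoter and terminated by the bGH polyadenylation signal; a T7 promoter sits just upstream of the coding region. The annotated order is an N-terminal 3xFLAG tag, the Streptococcus pyogenes Cas9 coding sequence (a nuclease-dead dCas9 according to the plasmid name, although the annotation tool labels it simply Cas9), the sssIM gene encoding the CpG-specific DNA methyltransferase M.SssI from Spiroplasma strain MQ-1, and then EGFP. The catalogue also lists a C-terminal 6xHis tag on the insert, which the feature table does not annotate, and the record does not state how EGFP is joined to the methyltransferase. When paired with a guide RNA supplied separately (none is encoded here), dCas9 would bring the methyltransferase to a chosen locus to deposit de novo CpG methylation there without cutting DNA.

The record is inconsistent about the enzyme variant. The plasmid name specifies wild-type MQ1, whereas the alternative insert name lists Q147L, and the information given does not resolve which is present.
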