Addgene plasmid #89633: pcDNA3.1-dCas9-MQ1(WT)-EGFP
Purpose: Targeted CpG methylation
Depositing lab: Margaret Goodell. Depositing organization: Baylor College of Medicine. Publication: Targeted DNA methylation in vivo using an engineered dCas9-MQ1 fusion protein. Lei Y, Zhang X, Su J, Jeong M, Gundry MC, Huang YH, Zhou Y, Li W, Goodell MA. Nat Commun. 2017 Jul 11;8:16026. doi: 10.1038/ncomms16026. PubMed 28695892.
Backbone
  Vector backbone: pcDNA3.1
  Backbone manufacturer: invitrogene
  Backbone size w/o insert (bp): 5382
  Total vector size (bp): 11637
  Vector type: Mammalian Expression, CRISPR
  Selectable markers: Neomycin (select with G418) ; EGFP
Growth in bacteria
  Bacterial resistance: Ampicillin, 100 μg/mL
  Growth temperature: 37°C
  Growth strain: Top10
  Copy number: Unknown
Gene/Insert
  Gene/Insert name: site-specific DNA-methyltransferase SssI (alt name: dCas9-MQ1(Q147L))
  Insert size (bp): 1164
  Promoter: CMV
  Tag / fusion protein: 3*FLAG (N terminal on insert); 6*His (C terminal on insert)
  Cloning method: Restriction Enzyme; 5′ cloning site NheI (destroyed during cloning); 3′ cloning site NheI (destroyed during cloning)
  Sequencing primers: 5′ GCGCCCTAGGGACAGCAAAGTGGAGAACAAAACA; 3′ GCGCCCTAGGGCCGCCGATCTTGTCAATG
Terms and licenses: Academic/Nonprofit Terms; Industry Terms: Not Available to Industry
How to cite: pcDNA3.1-dCas9-MQ1(WT)-EGFP was a gift from Margaret Goodell (Addgene plasmid # 89633 ; http://n2t.net/addgene:89633 ; RRID:Addgene_89633)
